Addgene plasmid #129339: pN1/G3BP1-iRFP
Purpose: Stress granule marker
Depositing lab: Yasushi Okada. Depositing organization: RIKEN Center for Biosystems Dynamics Research, Kobe. Publication: Live cell imaging of metabolic heterogeneity by quantitative fluorescent ATP indicator protein, QUEEN-37C. Yaginuma H, Okada Y. bioRxiv 2021.10.08.463131 10.1101/2021.10.08.463131.
Backbone
  Vector backbone: pN1
  Vector type: Mammalian Expression
Growth in bacteria
  Bacterial resistance: Kanamycin, 50 μg/mL
  Growth temperature: 37°C
  Growth strain: DH5alpha
  Copy number: High Copy
Gene/Insert
  Gene/Insert name: iRFP (from Dr. M. Matsuda)
  Species: H. sapiens (human)
  Cloning method: Restriction Enzyme; 5′ cloning site Unknown (unknown if destroyed)
Terms and licenses: Academic/Nonprofit Terms; Industry Terms: Not Available to Industry
Depositor comments: Depositor Adm #1121 . Please visit https://www.biorxiv.org/content/10.1101/2021.10.08.463131v1 for bioRxiv preprint.
How to cite: pN1/G3BP1-iRFP was a gift from Yasushi Okada (Addgene plasmid # 129339 ; http://n2t.net/addgene:129339 ; RRID:Addgene_129339)
