[The description below was written by a language model from this plasmid's Addgene catalogue record and pLannotate feature annotations shown in this document.]
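Description:
pN1/G3BP1-iRFP is a mammalian expression plasmid of about 6.3 kb, built on an N1-type backbone in which the gene of interest sits upstream of a fluorescent protein so that the tag ends up at the C-terminus. It is propagated in E. coli from a high-copy ColE1/pUC-type origin under kanamycin selection. An f1 phage origin is also present. Resistance comes from a single Tn5 NeoR/KanR (aminoglycoside phosphotransferase) gene placed behind both a bacterial bla promoter and the SV40 enhancer/early promoter and terminated by the HSV TK polyadenylation signal. This arrangement gives kanamycin resistance in bacteria and would allow G418 selection of transfected mammalian cells. The short annotated fragments of ble, SV40 large T antigen and the bGH poly(A) signal are probably incidental sequence matches in the backbone rather than functional elements.

The expression cassette is driven by the human cytomegalovirus immediate early enhancer and promoter, followed by a remnant of the multiple cloning site, the human G3BP1 coding sequence, a short gap, the iRFP713 coding sequence and the SV40 poly(A) signal. The catalogue lists only iRFP as the insert and gives the species as human. The feature table shows, however, that human G3BP1 is the upstream partner, while iRFP713 is a near-infrared fluorescent protein derived from a Rhodopseudomonas palustris bacteriophytochrome that needs biliverdin as a cofactor. The plasmid name and layout indicate a G3BP1-iRFP fusion.

G3BP1 is a core factor in stress granule assembly, and the stated purpose of the construct is to mark stress granules. Its far-red emission leaves the shorter-wavelength channels free, which fits the live-cell imaging work with a fluorescent ATP indicator described in the associated publication.
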