Features (pLannotate 1.2.2; 16 found; start..end, strand, type, name):
      1..304     +  enhancer       CMV enhancer: human cytomegalovirus immediate early enhancer
    305..508     +  promoter       CMV promoter: human cytomegalovirus (CMV) immediate early promoter
    531..568     +  misc_feature   MCS (fragment): multiple cloning site
    573..1970    +  CDS            G3BP1: G3BP1_HUMAN - Also known as G3BP. Experimental evidence at protein level: Swiss-Prot protein existence level 1. ATP- and magnesium-dependent helicase that plays an essential role in innate immunity (PubMed:30510222). Participates in the DNA- triggered cGAS/STING pathway by promoting the DNA binding and activation of CGAS. Enhances also DDX58-induced type I interferon production probably by helping DDX58 at sensing pathogenic RNA (PubMed:30804210). In addition, plays an essential role in stress granule formation (PubMed:12642610, PubMed:20180778, PubMed:23279204). Unwinds preferentially partial
   1986..2930    +  CDS            iRFP713: iRFP713 is a basic (constitutively fluorescent) near ir fluorescent protein published in 2011, derived from Rhodopseudomonas palustris. It has low acid sensitivity. It requires the cofactor biliverdin for fluorescence.
   2949..3032    +  CDS            large T antigen (fragment): large T antigen from SV40 (simian virus 40)
   3055..3176    +  polyA_signal   SV40 poly(A) signal: SV40 polyadenylation signal
   3210..3638    -  rep_origin     f1 ori (sequence partly withheld): f1 bacteriophage origin of replication; arrow indicates direction of (+) strand synthesis
   3665..3769    +  promoter       AmpR promoter: bla
   3771..4128    +  promoter       SV40 promoter: SV40 enhancer and early promoter
   4163..4957    +  CDS            NeoR/KanR: aminoglycoside phosphotransferase from Tn5; aph(3')-II (or nptII); confers resistance to neomycin, kanamycin, and G418 (Geneticin®)
   4978..5130    +  CDS            ble (fragment): BLE_KLEPN - Experimental evidence at protein level: Swiss-Prot protein existence level 1. Binding protein with a strong affinity to the bleomycin family of antibiotics. Binds to CL990; an antimitotic-antibiotic compound. From Klebsiella pneumoniae.
   5189..5236    +  polyA_signal   HSV TK poly(A) signal: herpes simplex virus thymidine kinase polyadenylation signal (Cole and Stacy, 1985)
   5327..5343    -  polyA_signal   bGH poly(A) signal (fragment): bovine growth hormone polyadenylation signal
   5565..6153    +  rep_origin     ori: high-copy-number ColE1/pMB1/pBR322/pUC origin of replication
   6268..6327    +  enhancer       CMV enhancer (fragment): human cytomegalovirus immediate early enhancer
>Addgene plasmid #129339 | pN1/G3BP1-iRFP | addgene full sequence | sequence record 260103 | Addgene NGS Result
CGTTACATAACTTACGGTAAATGGCCCGCCTGGCTGACCGCCCAACGACCCCCGCCCATTGACGTCAATA
ATGACGTATGTTCCCATAGTAACGCCAATAGGGACTTTCCATTGACGTCAATGGGTGGAGTATTTACGGT
AAACTGCCCACTTGGCAGTACATCAAGTGTATCATATGCCAAGTACGCCCCCTATTGACGTCAATGACGG
TAAATGGCCCGCCTGGCATTATGCCCAGTACATGACCTTATGGGACTTTCCTACTTGGCAGTACATCTAC
GTATTAGTCATCGCTATTACCATGGTGATGCGGTTTTGGCAGTACATCAATGGGCGTGGATAGCGGTTTG
ACTCACGGGGATTTCCAAGTCTCCACCCCATTGACGTCAATGGGAGTTTGTTTTGGCACCAAAATCAACG
GGACTTTCCAAAATGTCGTAACAACTCCGCCCCATTGACGCAAATGGGCGGTAGGCGTGTACGGTGGGAG
GTCTATATAAGCAGAGCTGGTTTAGTGAACCGTCAGATCCGCTAGCGCTACCGGACTCAGATCTCGAGCT
CAAGCTTCCACCATGGTGATGGAGAAGCCTAGTCCCCTGCTGGTCGGGCGGGAATTTGTGAGACAGTATT
ACACACTGCTGAACCAGGCCCCAGACATGCTGCATAGATTTTATGGAAAGAACTCTTCTTATGTCCATGG
GGGATTGGATTCAAATGGAAAGCCAGCAGATGCAGTCTACGGACAGAAAGAAATCCACAGGAAAGTGATG
TCACAAAACTTCACCAACTGCCACACCAAGATTCGCCATGTTGATGCTCATGCCACGCTAAATGATGGTG
TGGTAGTCCAGGTGATGGGGCTTCTCTCTAACAACAACCAGGCTTTGAGGAGATTCATGCAAACGTTTGT
CCTTGCTCCTGAGGGGTCTGTTGCAAATAAATTCTATGTTCACAATGATATCTTCAGATACCAAGATGAG
GTCTTTGGTGGGTTTGTCACTGAGCCTCAGGAGGAGTCTGAAGAAGAAGTAGAGGAACCTGAAGAAAGAC
AGCAAACACCTGAGGTGGTACCTGATGATTCTGGAACTTTCTATGATCAGGCAGTTGTCAGTAATGACAT
GGAAGAACATTTAGAGGAGCCTGTTGCTGAACCAGAGCCTGATCCTGAACCAGAACCAGAACAAGAACCT
GTATCTGAAATCCAAGAGGAAAAGCCTGAGCCAGTATTAGAAGAAACTGCCCCTGAGGATGCTCAGAAGA
GTTCTTCTCCAGCACCTGCAGACATAGCTCAGACAGTACAGGAAGACTTGAGGACATTTTCTTGGGCATC
TGTGACCAGTAAGAATCTTCCACCCAGTGGAGCTGTTCCAGTTACTGGGATACCACCTCATGTTGTTAAA
GTACCAGCTTCACAGCCCCGTCCAGAGTCTAAGCCTGAATCTCAGATTCCACCACAAAGACCTCAGCGGG
ATCAAAGAGTGCGAGAACAACGAATAAATATTCCTCCCCAAAGGGGACCCAGACCAATCCGTGAGGCTGG
TGAGCAAGGTGACATTGAACCCCGAAGAATGGTGAGACACCCTGACAGTCACCAACTCTTCATTGGCAAC
CTGCCTCATGAAGTGGACAAATCAGAGCTTAAAGATTTCTTTCAAAGTTATGGAAACGTGGTGGAGTTGC
GCATTAACAGTGGTGGGAAATTACCCAATTTTGGTTTTGTTGTGTTTGATGATTCTGAGCCTGTTCAGAA
AGTCCTTAGCAACAGGCCCATCATGTTCAGAGGTGAGGTCCGTCTGAATGTCGAAGAGAAGAAGACTCGA
GCTGCCAGGGAAGGCGACCGACGAGATAATCGCCTTCGGGGACCTGGAGGCCCTCGAGGTGGGCTGGGTG
GTGGAATGAGAGGCCCTCCCCGTGGAGGCATGGTGCAGAAACCAGGATTTGGAGTGGGAAGGGGGCTTGC
GCCACGGCAGCGGGATCCACCGGTCGCCGAAGGGAGCGTGGCAAGACAGCCCGATCTGCTGACATGCGAC
GACGAACCAATCCACATTCCAGGAGCTATCCAGCCTCATGGACTGCTGCTGGCTCTGGCCGCTGACATGA
CTATCGTGGCAGGCTCTGATAACCTGCCAGAGCTGACCGGGCTGGCTATCGGAGCACTGATTGGCCGGTC
CGCAGCCGACGTGTTCGATTCTGAGACTCACAATAGACTGACCATCGCCCTGGCTGAACCTGGGGCTGCA
GTGGGAGCCCCAATTACCGTCGGCTTCACAATGCGAAAGGACGCTGGCTTTATCGGGTCCTGGCACCGCC
ATGATCAGCTGATTTTTCTGGAGCTGGAACCACCTCAGAGAGACGTGGCAGAGCCACAGGCTTTCTTTCG
GAGAACAAACAGCGCCATCAGGCGCCTGCAGGCCGCTGAGACTCTGGAATCCGCTTGCGCAGCCGCTGCA
CAGGAAGTGAGGAAGATCACCGGGTTCGATCGCGTCATGATCTACAGATTCGCCTCAGACTTTAGCGGAG
AAGTGATCGCAGAAGATCGCTGTGCCGAGGTCGAAAGTAAACTGGGCCTGCATTACCCAGCCTCAACCGT
GCCTGCACAGGCACGACGGCTGTATACAATCAACCCCGTGCGGATCATTCCCGACATTAATTACAGACCA
GTGCCCGTCACACCTGACCTGAACCCAGTGACTGGGAGGCCCATCGATCTGAGCTTCGCCATTCTGCGCA
GCGTGTCCCCTGTCCACCTGGAGTTTATGAGGAATATCGGAATGCATGGCACCATGTCTATCAGTATTCT
GAGAGGCGAAAGGCTGTGGGGGCTGATCGTGTGCCACCATCGGACACCTTACTATGTGGACCTGGACGGC
AGGCAGGCTTGTGAACTGGTGGCTCAGGTGCTGGCTTGGCAGATTGGCGTGATGGAAGAATGAGCGGCCG
CGACTCTAGATCATAATCAGCCATACCACATTTGTAGAGGTTTTACTTGCTTTAAAAAACCTCCCACACC
TCCCCCTGAACCTGAAACATAAAATGAATGCAATTGTTGTTGTTAACTTGTTTATTGCAGCTTATAATGG
TTACAAATAAAGCAATAGCATCACAAATTTCACAAATAAAGCATTTTTTTCACTGCATTCTAGTTGTGGT
TTGTCCAAACTCATCAATGTATCTTAAGGCGTAAATTGTAAGCGTTAATATTTTGTTAAAATTCGCGTTA
AATTTTTGTTAAATCAGCTCATTTTTTAACCAATAGGCCGAAATCGGCAAAATCCCTTATAAATCAAAAG
AATAGACCGAGATAGGGT
[37 nt withheld, positions 3309-3345]
AAAGAACGTGGACTCCAACGTCAAAGG
[49 nt withheld, positions 3373-3421]
T
[91 nt withheld, positions 3423-3513]
G
[124 nt withheld, positions 3515-3638]
CAGGTGGCACTTTTCGGGGAAATGTGCGCGGAACCCCTATTTGTTTATTTTTCTAAATACATTCAAATAT
GTATCCGCTCATGAGACAATAACCCTGATAAATGCTTCAATAATATTGAAAAAGGAAGAGTCCTGAGGCG
GAAAGAACCAGCTGTGGAATGTGTGTCAGTTAGGGTGTGGAAAGTCCCCAGGCTCCCCAGCAGGCAGAAG
TATGCAAAGCATGCATCTCAATTAGTCAGCAACCAGGTGTGGAAAGTCCCCAGGCTCCCCAGCAGGCAGA
AGTATGCAAAGCATGCATCTCAATTAGTCAGCAACCATAGTCCCGCCCCTAACTCCGCCCATCCCGCCCC
TAACTCCGCCCAGTTCCGCCCATTCTCCGCCCCATGGCTGACTAATTTTTTTTATTTATGCAGAGGCCGA
GGCCGCCTCGGCCTCTGAGCTATTCCAGAAGTAGTGAGGAGGCTTTTTTGGAGGCCTAGGCTTTTGCAAA
GATCGATCAAGAGACAGGATGAGGATCGTTTCGCATGATTGAACAAGATGGATTGCACGCAGGTTCTCCG
GCCGCTTGGGTGGAGAGGCTATTCGGCTATGACTGGGCACAACAGACAATCGGCTGCTCTGATGCCGCCG
TGTTCCGGCTGTCAGCGCAGGGGCGCCCGGTTCTTTTTGTCAAGACCGACCTGTCCGGTGCCCTGAATGA
ACTGCAAGACGAGGCAGCGCGGCTATCGTGGCTGGCCACGACGGGCGTTCCTTGCGCAGCTGTGCTCGAC
GTTGTCACTGAAGCGGGAAGGGACTGGCTGCTATTGGGCGAAGTGCCGGGGCAGGATCTCCTGTCATCTC
ACCTTGCTCCTGCCGAGAAAGTATCCATCATGGCTGATGCAATGCGGCGGCTGCATACGCTTGATCCGGC
TACCTGCCCATTCGACCACCAAGCGAAACATCGCATCGAGCGAGCACGTACTCGGATGGAAGCCGGTCTT
GTCGATCAGGATGATCTGGACGAAGAGCATCAGGGGCTCGCGCCAGCCGAACTGTTCGCCAGGCTCAAGG
CGAGCATGCCCGACGGCGAGGATCTCGTCGTGACCCATGGCGATGCCTGCTTGCCGAATATCATGGTGGA
AAATGGCCGCTTTTCTGGATTCATCGACTGTGGCCGGCTGGGTGTGGCGGACCGCTATCAGGACATAGCG
TTGGCTACCCGTGATATTGCTGAAGAGCTTGGCGGCGAATGGGCTGACCGCTTCCTCGTGCTTTACGGTA
TCGCCGCTCCCGATTCGCAGCGCATCGCCTTCTATCGCCTTCTTGACGAGTTCTTCTGAGCGGGACTCTG
GGGTTCGAAATGACCGACCAAGCGACGCCCAACCTGCCATCACGAGATTTCGATTCCACCGCCGCCTTCT
ATGAAAGGTTGGGCTTCGGAATCGTTTTCCGGGACGCCGGCTGGATGATCCTCCAGCGCGGGGATCTCAT
GCTGGAGTTCTTCGCCCACCCTAGGGGGAGGCTAACTGAAACACGGAAGGAGACAATACCGGAAGGAACC
CGCGCTATGACGGCAATAAAAAGACAGAATAAAACGCACGGTGTTGGGTCGTTTGTTCATAAACGCGGGG
TTCGGTCCCAGGGCTGGCACTCTGTCGATACCCCACCGAGACCCCATTGGGGCCAATACGCCCGCGTTTC
TTCCTTTTCCCCACCCCACCCCCCAAGTTCGGGTGAAGGCCCAGGGCTCGCAGCCAACGTCGGGGCGGCA
GGCCCTGCCATAGCCTCAGGTTACTCATATATACTTTAGATTGATTTAAAACTTCATTTTTAATTTAAAA
GGATCTAGGTGAAGATCCTTTTTGATAATCTCATGACCAAAATCCCTTAACGTGAGTTTTCGTTCCACTG
AGCGTCAGACCCCGTAGAAAAGATCAAAGGATCTTCTTGAGATCCTTTTTTTCTGCGCGTAATCTGCTGC
TTGCAAACAAAAAAACCACCGCTACCAGCGGTGGTTTGTTTGCCGGATCAAGAGCTACCAACTCTTTTTC
CGAAGGTAACTGGCTTCAGCAGAGCGCAGATACCAAATACTGTTCTTCTAGTGTAGCCGTAGTTAGGCCA
CCACTTCAAGAACTCTGTAGCACCGCCTACATACCTCGCTCTGCTAATCCTGTTACCAGTGGCTGCTGCC
AGTGGCGATAAGTCGTGTCTTACCGGGTTGGACTCAAGACGATAGTTACCGGATAAGGCGCAGCGGTCGG
GCTGAACGGGGGGTTCGTGCACACAGCCCAGCTTGGAGCGAACGACCTACACCGAACTGAGATACCTACA
GCGTGAGCTATGAGAAAGCGCCACGCTTCCCGAAGGGAGAAAGGCGGACAGGTATCCGGTAAGCGGCAGG
GTCGGAACAGGAGAGCGCACGAGGGAGCTTCCAGGGGGAAACGCCTGGTATCTTTATAGTCCTGTCGGGT
TTCGCCACCTCTGACTTGAGCGTCGATTTTTGTGATGCTCGTCAGGGGGGCGGAGCCTATGGAAAAACGC
CAGCAACGCGGCCTTTTTACGGTTCCTGGCCTTTTGCTGGCCTTTTGCTCACATGTTCTTTCCTGCGTTA
TCCCCTGATTCTGTGGATAACCGTATTACCGCCATGCATTAGTTATTAATAGTAATCAATTACGGGGTCA
TTAGTTCATAGCCCATATATGGAGTTCCG
